>Addgene plasmid #14268 | pAG416GPD-ccdB-TAP | depositor full sequence | sequence record 7931 | Author sequence
GACGAAAGGGCCTCGTGATACGCCTATTTTTATAGGTTAATGTCATGATAATAATGGTTTCTTAGGACGG
ATCGCTTGCCTGTAACTTACACGCGCCTCGTATCTTTTAATGATGGAATAATTTGGGAATTTACTCTGTG
TTTATTTATTTTTATGTTTTGTATTTGGATTTTAGAAAGTAAATAAAGAAGGTAGAAGAGTTACGGAATG
AAGAAAAAAAAATAAACAAAGGTTTAAAAAATTTCAACAAAAAGCGTACTTTACATATATATTTATTAGA
CAAGAAAAGCAGATTAAATAGATATACATTCGATTAACGATAAGTAAAATGTAAAATCACAGGATTTTCG
TGTGTGGTCTTCTACACAGACAAGATGAAACAATTCGGCATTAATACCTGAGAGCAGGAAGAGCAAGATA
AAAGGTAGTATTTGTTGGCGATCCCCCTAGAGTCTTTTACATCTTCGGAAAACAAAAACTATTTTTTCTT
TAATTTCTTTTTTTACTTTCTATTTTTAATTTATATATTTATATTAAAAAATTTAAATTATAATTATTTT
TATAGCACGTGATGAAAAGGACCCAGGTGGCACTTTTCGGGGAAATGTGCGCGGAACCCCTATTTGTTTA
TTTTTCTAAATACATTCAAATATGTATCCGCTCATGAGACAATAACCCTGATAAATGCTTCAATAATATT
GAAAAAGGAAGAGTATGAGTATTCAACATTTCCGTGTCGCCCTTATTCCCTTTTTTGCGGCATTTTGCCT
TCCTGTTTTTGCTCACCCAGAAACGCTGGTGAAAGTAAAAGATGCTGAAGATCAGTTGGGTGCACGAGTG
GGTTACATCGAACTGGATCTCAACAGCGGTAAGATCCTTGAGAGTTTTCGCCCCGAAGAACGTTTTCCAA
TGATGAGCACTTTTAAAGTTCTGCTATGTGGCGCGGTATTATCCCGTATTGACGCCGGGCAAGAGCAACT
CGGTCGCCGCATACACTATTCTCAGAATGACTTGGTTGAGTACTCACCAGTCACAGAAAAGCATCTTACG
GATGGCATGACAGTAAGAGAATTATGCAGTGCTGCCATAACCATGAGTGATAACACTGCGGCCAACTTAC
TTCTGACAACGATCGGAGGACCGAAGGAGCTAACCGCTTTTTTGCACAACATGGGGGATCATGTAACTCG
CCTTGATCGTTGGGAACCGGAGCTGAATGAAGCCATACCAAACGACGAGCGTGACACCACGATGCCTGTA
GCAATGGCAACAACGTTGCGCAAACTATTAACTGGCGAACTACTTACTCTAGCTTCCCGGCAACAATTAA
TAGACTGGATGGAGGCGGATAAAGTTGCAGGACCACTTCTGCGCTCGGCCCTTCCGGCTGGCTGGTTTAT
TGCTGATAAATCTGGAGCCGGTGAGCGTGGGTCTCGCGGTATCATTGCAGCACTGGGGCCAGATGGTAAG
CCCTCCCGTATCGTAGTTATCTACACGACGGGGAGTCAGGCAACTATGGATGAACGAAATAGACAGATCG
CTGAGATAGGTGCCTCACTGATTAAGCATTGGTAACTGTCAGACCAAGTTTACTCATATATACTTTAGAT
TGATTTAAAACTTCATTTTTAATTTAAAAGGATCTAGGTGAAGATCCTTTTTGATAATCTCATGACCAAA
ATCCCTTAACGTGAGTTTTCGTTCCACTGAGCGTCAGACCCCGTAGAAAAGATCAAAGGATCTTCTTGAG
ATCCTTTTTTTCTGCGCGTAATCTGCTGCTTGCAAACAAAAAAACCACCGCTACCAGCGGTGGTTTGTTT
GCCGGATCAAGAGCTACCAACTCTTTTTCCGAAGGTAACTGGCTTCAGCAGAGCGCAGATACCAAATACT
GTCCTTCTAGTGTAGCCGTAGTTAGGCCACCACTTCAAGAACTCTGTAGCACCGCCTACATACCTCGCTC
TGCTAATCCTGTTACCAGTGGCTGCTGCCAGTGGCGATAAGTCGTGTCTTACCGGGTTGGACTCAAGACG
ATAGTTACCGGATAAGGCGCAGCGGTCGGGCTGAACGGGGGGTTCGTGCACACAGCCCAGCTTGGAGCGA
ACGACCTACACCGAACTGAGATACCTACAGCGTGAGCTATGAGAAAGCGCCACGCTTCCCGAAGGGAGAA
AGGCGGACAGGTATCCGGTAAGCGGCAGGGTCGGAACAGGAGAGCGCACGAGGGAGCTTCCAGGGGGAAA
CGCCTGGTATCTTTATAGTCCTGTCGGGTTTCGCCACCTCTGACTTGAGCGTCGATTTTTGTGATGCTCG
TCAGGGGGGCGGAGCCTATGGAAAAACGCCAGCAACGCGGCCTTTTTACGGTTCCTGGCCTTTTGCTGGC
CTTTTGCTCACATGTTCTTTCCTGCGTTATCCCCTGATTCTGTGGATAACCGTATTACCGCCTTTGAGTG
AGCTGATACCGCTCGCCGCAGCCGAACGACCGAGCGCAGCGAGTCAGTGAGCGAGGAAGCGGAAGAGCGC
CCAATACGCAAACCGCCTCTCCCCGCGCGTTGGCCGATTCATTAATGCAGCTGGCACGACAGGTTTCCCG
ACTGGAAAGCGGGCAGTGAGCGCAACGCAATTAATGTGAGTTACCTCACTCATTAGGCACCCCAGGCTTT
ACACTTTATGCTTCCGGCTCCTATGTTGTGTGGAATTGTGAGCGGATAACAATTTCACACAGGAAACAGC
TATGACCATGATTACGCCAAGCGCGCAATTAACCCTCACTAAAGGGAACAAAAGCTGGAGCTCTTCGAGT
TTATCATTATCAATACTCGCCATTTCAAAGAATACGTAAATAATTAATAGTAGTGATTTTCCTAACTTTA
TTTAGTCAAAAAATTAGCCTTTTAATTCTGCTGTAACCCGTACATGCCCAAAATAGGGGGCGGGTTACAC
AGAATATATAACACCGAAGGTGCCTGGGTGAACAGGTTTATTCCTGGCATCCACTAAATATAATGGAGCC
CGCTTTTTAAGCTGGCATCCAGAAAAAAAAAGAATCCCAGCACCAAAATATTGTTTTCTTCACCAACCAT
CAGTTCATAGGTCCATTCTCTTAGCGCAACTACAGAGAACAGGGGCACAAACAGGCAAAAAACGGGCACA
ACCTCAATGGAGTGATGCAACCTGCCTGGAGTAAATGATGACACAAGGCAATTGACCCACGCATGTATCT
ATCTCATTTTCTTACACCTTCTATTACCTTCTGCTCTCTCTGATTTGGAAAAAGCTGAAAAAAAAGGTTG
AAACCAGTTCCCTGAAATTATTCCCCTACTTGACTAATAAGTATATAAAGACGGTAGGTATTGATTGTAA
TTCTGTAAATCTATTTCTTAAACTTCTTAAATTCTACTTTTATAGTTAGTCTTTTTTTTAGTTTTAAAAC
ACCAGAACTTAGTTTCGACGGATTCTAGAACTAGTGGATCCCCCATCACAAGTTTGTACAAAAAAGCTGA
ACGAGAAACGTAAAATGATATAAATATCAATATATTAAATTAGATTTTGCATAAAAAACAGACTACATAA
TACTGTAAAACACAACATATCCAGTCACTATGGCGGCCGCATTAGGCACCCCAGGCTTTACACTTTATGC
TTCCGGCTCGTATAATGTGTGGATTTTGAGTTAGGATCCGTCGAGATTTTCAGGAGCTAAGGAAGCTAAA
ATGGAGAAAAAAATCACTGGATATACCACCGTTGATATATCCCAATGGCATCGTAAAGAACATTTTGAGG
CATTTCAGTCAGTTGCTCAATGTACCTATAACCAGACCGTTCAGCTGGATATTACGGCCTTTTTAAAGAC
CGTAAAGAAAAATAAGCACAAGTTTTATCCGGCCTTTATTCACATTCTTGCCCGCCTGATGAATGCTCAT
CCGGAATTCCGTATGGCAATGAAAGACGGTGAGCTGGTGATATGGGATAGTGTTCACCCTTGTTACACCG
TTTTCCATGAGCAAACTGAAACGTTTTCATCGCTCTGGAGTGAATACCACGACGATTTCCGGCAGTTTCT
ACACATATATTCGCAAGATGTGGCGTGTTACGGTGAAAACCTGGCCTATTTCCCTAAAGGGTTTATTGAG
AATATGTTTTTCGTCTCAGCCAATCCCTGGGTGAGTTTCACCAGTTTTGATTTAAACGTGGCCAATATGG
ACAACTTCTTCGCCCCCGTTTTCACCATGGGCAAATATTATACGCAAGGCGACAAGGTGCTGATGCCGCT
GGCGATTCAGGTTCATCATGCCGTCTGTGATGGCTTCCATGTCGGCAGAATGCTTAATGAATTACAACAG
TACTGCGATGAGTGGCAGGGCGGGGCGTAAACGCCGCGTGGATCCGGCTTACTAAAAGCCAGATAACAGT
ATGCGTATTTGCGCGCTGATTTTTGCGGTATAAGAATATATACTGATATGTATACCCGAAGTATGTCAAA
AAGAGGTATGCTATGAAGCAGCGTATTACAGTGACAGTTGACAGCGACAGCTATCAGTTGCTCAAGGCAT
ATATGATGTCAATATCTCCGGTCTGGTAAGCACAACCATGCAGAATGAAGCCCGTCGTCTGCGTGCCGAA
CGCTGGAAAGCGGAAAATCAGGAAGGGATGGCTGAGGTCGCCCGGTTTATTGAAATGAACGGCTCTTTTG
CTGACGAGAACAGGGGCTGGTGAAATGCAGTTTAAGGTTTACACCTATAAAAGAGAGAGCCGTTATCGTC
TGTTTGTGGATGTACAGAGTGATATTATTGACACGCCCGGGCGACGGATGGTGATCCCCCTGGCCAGTGC
ACGTCTGCTGTCAGATAAAGTCTCCCGTGAACTTTACCCGGTGGTGCATATCGGGGATGAAAGCTGGCGC
ATGATGACCACCGATATGGCCAGTGTGCCGGTCTCCGTTATCGGGGAAGAAGTGGCTGATCTCAGCCACC
GCGAAAATGACATCAAAAACGCCATTAACCTGATGTTCTGGGGAATATAAATGTCAGGCTCCCTTATACA
CAGCCAGTCTGCAGGTCGACCATAGTGACTGGATATGTTGTGTTTTACAGTATTATGTAGTCTGTTTTTT
ATGCAAAATCTAATTTAATATATTGATATTTATATCATTTTACGTTTCTCGTTCAGCTTTCTTGTACAAA
GTGGTGATGGGCTGCAGGAATTCGATATCAAGCTTATCGATAGGTGGACCAGGTGGTGGAATGAAGCGAC
GATGGAAAAAGAATTTCATAGCCGTCTCAGCAGCCAACCGCTTTAAGAAAATCTCATCCTCCGGGGCACT
TGATTATGGTACCCCAACTACTGCTTCTGAAAATCTATATTTTCAAGGTGAACTAAAAACTGCTGCTTTG
GCTCAACATGCGATTAAGGGTGAAGCTCAAAAACTTAATGACTCTCAAGCTCCAAAAGCTGATGCGCAAC
AAAATAACTTCAACAAAGATCAACAAAGCGCCTTCTATGAAATCTTGAACATGCCTAACTTAAACGAAGC
GCAACGTAACGGCTTCATTCAAAGTCTTAAAGACGACCCAAGCCAAAGCACTAACGTTTTAGGTGAAGCT
AAAAAATTAAACGAATCTCAAGCACCGAAAGCTGATAACAATTTCAACAAAGAACAACAAAATGCTTTCT
ATGAAATCTTGAATATGCCTAACTTAAACGAAGAACAACGCAATGGTTTCATCCAAAGCTTAAAAGATGA
CCCAAGCCAAAGTGCTAACCTATTGTCAGAAGCTAAAAAGTTAAATGAATCTCAAGCACCGAAAGCGGAT
AACAAATTCAACAAAGAACAACAAAATGCTTTCTATGAAATCTTACATTTACCTAACTTAAACGAAGAAC
AACGCAATGGTTTCATCCAAAGCCTAAAAGATGACCCAAGCCAAAGCGCTAACCTTTTAGCAGAAGCTAA
AAAGCTAAATGATGCTCAAGCACCAAAAGCTGACAACAAATTCAACAAAGAACAACAAAATGCTTTCTAT
GAAATTTTACATTTACCTAACTTAACTGAAGAACAACGTAACGGCTTCATCCAAAGCCTTAAAGACGATC
CTTCGGTGAGCAAAGAACAGTCACTCGAGTCATGTAATTAGTTATGTCACGCTTACATTCACGCCCTCCC
CCCACATCCGCTCTAACCGAAAAGGAAGGAGTTAGACAACCTGAAGTCTAGGTCCCTATTTATTTTTTTA
TAGTTATGTTAGTATTAAGAACGTTATTTATATTTCAAATTTTTCTTTTTTTTCTGTACAGACGCGTGTA
CGCATGTAACATTATACTGAAAACCTTGCTTGAGAAGGTTTTGGGACGCTCGAAGGCTTTAATTTGCGGC
CGGTACCCAATTCGCCCTATAGTGAGTCGTATTACGCGCGCTCACTGGCCGTCGTTTTACAACGTCGTGA
CTGGGAAAACCCTGGCGTTACCCAACTTAATCGCCTTGCAGCACATCCCCCTTTCGCCAGCTGGCGTAAT
AGCGAAGAGGCCCGCACCGATCGCCCTTCCCAACAGTTGCGCAGCCTGAATGGCGAATGGCGCG
[124 nt withheld, positions 6575-6698]
C
[91 nt withheld, positions 6700-6790]
A
[49 nt withheld, positions 6792-6840]
CCTTTGACGTTGGAGTCCACGTTCTTT
[37 nt withheld, positions 6868-6904]
ACCCTATCTCGGTCTATTCTTTTGATTTATAAGGGATTTTGCCGATTTCGGCCTATTGGTTAAAAAATGA
GCTGATTTAACAAAAATTTAACGCGAATTTTAACAAAATATTAACGTTTACAATTTCCTGATGCGGTATT
TTCTCCTTACGCATCTGTGCGGTATTTCACACCGCATAGGGTAATAACTGATATAATTAAATTGAAGCTC
TAATTTGTGAGTTTAGTATACATGCATTTACTTATAATACAGTTTTTTAGTTTTGCTGGCCGCATCTTCT
CAAATATGCTTCCCAGCCTGCTTTTCTGTAACGTTCACCCTCTACCTTAGCATCCCTTCCCTTTGCAAAT
AGTCCTCTTCCAACAATAATAATGTCAGATCCTGTAGAGACCACATCATCCACGGTTCTATACTGTTGAC
CCAATGCGTCTCCCTTGTCATCTAAACCCACACCGGGTGTCATAATCAACCAATCGTAACCTTCATCTCT
TCCACCCATGTCTCTTTGAGCAATAAAGCCGATAACAAAATCTTTGTCGCTCTTCGCAATGTCAACAGTA
CCCTTAGTATATTCTCCAGTAGATAGGGAGCCCTTGCATGACAATTCTGCTAACATCAAAAGGCCTCTAG
GTTCCTTTGTTACTTCTTCTGCCGCCTGCTTCAAACCGCTAACAATACCTGGGCCCACCACACCGTGTGC
ATTCGTAATGTCTGCCCATTCTGCTATTCTGTATACACCCGCAGAGTACTGCAATTTGACTGTATTACCA
ATGTCAGCAAATTTTCTGTCTTCGAAGAGTAAAAAATTGTACTTGGCGGATAATGCCTTTAGCGGCTTAA
CTGTGCCCTCCATGGAAAAATCAGTCAAGATATCCACATGTGTTTTTAGTAAACAAATTTTGGGACCTAA
TGCTTCAACTAACTCCAGTAATTCCTTGGTGGTACGAACATCCAATGAAGCACACAAGTTTGTTTGCTTT
TCGTGCATGATATTAAATAGCTTGGCAGCAACAGGACTAGGATGAGTAGCAGCACGTTCCTTATATGTAG
CTTTCGACATGATTTATCTTCGTTTCCTGCAGGTTTTTGTTCTGTGCAGTTGGGTTAAGAATACTGGGCA
ATTTCATGTTTCTTCAACACTACATATGCGTATATATACCAATCTAAGTCTGTGCTCCTTCCTTCGTTCT
TCCTTCTGTTCGGAGATTACCGAATCAAAAAAATTTCAAAGAAACCGAAATCAAAAAAAAGAATAAAAAA
AAAATGATGAATTGAATTGAAAAGCTGTGGTATGGTGCACTCTCAGTACAATCTGCTCTGATGCCGCATA
GTTAAGCCAGCCCCGACACCCGCCAACACCCGCTGACGCGCCCTGACGGGCTTGTCTGCTCCCGGCATCC
GCTTACAGACAAGCTGTGACCGTCTCCGGGAGCTGCATGTGTCAGAGGTTTTCACCGTCATCACCGAAAC
GCGCGA
Features (pLannotate 1.2.2; 31 found; start..end, strand, type, name):
     70..573     -  misc_feature   CEN/ARS: S. cerevisiae CEN6 centromere fused to an autonomously replicating sequence
    610..714     +  promoter       AmpR promoter: bla
    715..1575    +  CDS            AmpR: β-lactamase; bla; confers resistance to ampicillin, carbenicillin, and related antibiotics
   1746..2334    +  rep_origin     ori: high-copy-number ColE1/pMB1/pBR322/pUC origin of replication
   2517..2609    +  CDS            lacI (fragment): lac repressor; lacI; The lac repressor binds to the lac operator to inhibit transcription in E. coli. This inhibition can be relieved by adding lactose or isopropyl-β-D-thiogalactopyranoside (IPTG).
   2622..2643    +  protein_bind   CAP binding site: CAP binding activates transcription in the presence of cAMP. E. coli catabolite activator protein
   2658..2688    +  promoter       lac promoter: promoter for the E. coli lac operon
   2696..2712    +  protein_bind   lac operator: The lac repressor binds to the lac operator to inhibit transcription in E. coli. This inhibition can be relieved by adding lactose or isopropyl-β-D-thiogalactopyranoside (IPTG). lac repressor encoded by lacI
   2757..2775    +  promoter       T3 promoter: promoter for bacteriophage T3 RNA polymerase
   2804..3448    +  promoter       GAP promoter: S. cerevisiae TDH3; promoter for glyceraldehyde-3-phosphate dehydrogenase
   3454..3474    +  misc_feature   MCS (fragment): pBluescript multiple cloning site
   3478..3602    +  protein_bind   attR1: mutant version of attR; recombination site for the Gateway® LR reaction LR Clonase™
   3627..3657    +  promoter       lac UV5 promoter: E. coli lac promoter with an "up" mutation
   3681..3710    +  promoter       cat promoter (fragment): promoter of the E. coli cat gene encoding chloramphenicol acetyltransferase
   3711..4370    +  CDS            CmR: chloramphenicol acetyltransferase; cat; confers resistance to chloramphenicol
   4552..4710    +  CDS            ccdA (fragment): CCDA_ECO57 - Also known as H, letA. Experimental evidence at protein level: Swiss-Prot protein existence level 1. Antitoxin component of a type II toxin-antitoxin (TA) system which inhibits the post-segregational killing (PSK) of plasmid-free cells, also referred to as a plasmid addiction system. Binds to and blocks the activity of CcdB; will also remove bound CcdB protein from the CcdB-GyrA complex by forming a CcdA-CcdB complex, a process termed rejuvenation. Functions as a transcriptional corepressor for the ccdAB operon, repression also requires CcdB (By similarity). From Escherichia coli
   4715..5017    +  CDS            ccdB: CCDB_ECOLI - Also known as G, letB, letD. Experimental evidence at protein level: Swiss-Prot protein existence level 1. Toxic component of a type II toxin-antitoxin (TA) system, functioning in plasmid maintainence. Responsible for the post- segregational killing (PSK) of plasmid-free cells, also referred to as a plasmid addiction system. Half-life of over 2 hours. Cell killing by CcdB is accompanied by filamentation, defects in chromosome and plasmid segregation, defects in cell division, formation of anucleate cells, decreased DNA synthesis and plasmid loss. Interferes with the activity of DN
   5061..5185    -  protein_bind   attR2: mutant version of attR; recombination site for the Gateway® LR reaction LR Clonase™
   5189..5222    +  misc_feature   MCS (fragment): pBluescript multiple cloning site
   5244..5321    +  CDS            CBP: calmodulin-binding peptide derived from skeletal muscle myosin light chain kinase; binds calmodulin with nanomolar affinity in the presence of calcium
   5442..5591    +  CDS            spa (fragment): SPA_STAAE - Experimental evidence at protein level: Swiss-Prot protein existence level 1. Plays a role in the inhibition of the host innate and adaptive immune responses. Possesses five immunoglobulin-binding domains that capture both the fragment crystallizable region (Fc region) and the Fab region (part of Ig that identifies antigen) of immunoglobulins (By similarity). In turn, Staphylococcus aureus is protected from phagocytic killing via inhibition of Ig Fc region. In addition, the host elicited B-cell response is prevented due to a decrease of antibody-secreting cell proliferation that en
   5727..6107    +  CDS            protein A (fragment): immunoglobulin binding domains of Staphylocuccus aureus protein A
   6120..6367    +  terminator     CYC1 terminator: S. cerevisiae CYC1; transcription terminator for CYC1
   6386..6404    -  promoter       T7 promoter: promoter for bacteriophage T7 RNA polymerase
   6412..6567    +  CDS            lacZα (fragment): LacZα fragment of β-galactosidase; lacZ fragment
   6575..7030    +  rep_origin     f1 ori (sequence partly withheld): f1 bacteriophage origin of replication; arrow indicates direction of (+) strand synthesis
   7031..7082    -  misc_feature   bom (fragment): basis of mobility region from pBR322
   7161..7964    -  CDS            URA3: orotidine-5'-phosphate decarboxylase, required for uracil biosynthesis; S. cerevisiae URA3; yeast auxotrophic marker, counterselectable with 5-fluoroorotic acid (5-FOA)
   7965..8180    -  promoter       URA3 promoter: S. cerevisiae URA3
   8195..8244    -  misc_feature   bom (fragment): basis of mobility region from pBR322
   8346..1       -  CDS            rop (fragment) (across the origin): Rop protein, which maintains plasmids at low copy number; rop
