[The description below was written by a language model from this plasmid's Addgene catalogue record and pLannotate feature annotations shown in this document.]
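Description:
pAG416GPD-ccdB-TAP is an empty Gateway destination vector for constitutive protein expression in Saccharomyces cerevisiae, built on the pRS416 shuttle backbone. In yeast it is maintained as a low-copy centromeric plasmid through a CEN6/ARS element and selected by the URA3 auxotrophic marker, which can also be counterselected with 5-FOA. In E. coli it replicates from a ColE1/pUC-type origin and carries an ampicillin resistance gene. An f1 origin, flanking T3 and T7 promoters, and lac/lacZα remnants are inherited from the pBluescript-derived backbone.

The expression unit consists of the strong constitutive GPD (TDH3/GAP) promoter, a Gateway cassette, an in-frame C-terminal TAP tag and the CYC1 terminator. The cassette is bounded by attR1 and attR2 and contains a chloramphenicol resistance gene plus the ccdB toxin gene. Because ccdB kills ordinary E. coli strains, the unrecombined vector must be propagated in a ccdB-tolerant strain under chloramphenicol and ampicillin selection. In an LR Clonase reaction with an entry clone, the cassette is replaced by the gene of interest, and ccdB loss provides negative selection against unrecombined vector. An ORF lacking a stop codon is then fused to the downstream TAP tag, annotated here as a calmodulin-binding peptide followed by immunoglobulin-binding domains of Staphylococcus aureus protein A, which allows two-step tandem affinity purification of the protein and its associated complexes.

The plasmid belongs to a suite of yeast Gateway vectors designed for high-throughput genetic analysis. The depositor notes that the full sequence is a reference only and may not match the physical plasmid exactly.
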