Addgene plasmid #14268: pAG416GPD-ccdB-TAP
Purpose: (Empty Backbone)
Depositing lab: Susan Lindquist. Depositing organization: Whitehead Institute for Biomedical Research. Publication: A suite of Gateway cloning vectors for high-throughput genetic analysis in Saccharomyces cerevisiae. Alberti S, Gitler AD, Lindquist S. Yeast. 2007 Oct . 24(10):913-9. 10.1002/yea.1502 PubMed 17583893.
Backbone
  Vector backbone: pRS416
  Vector type: Yeast Expression ; Gateway Destination
  Selectable markers: URA3
Growth in bacteria
  Bacterial resistance: Chloramphenicol and Ampicillin, 25 & 100 μg/mL
  Growth temperature: 37°C
  Growth strain: ccdB Survival
  Growth instructions: DB3.1, ccdB Survival
  Copy number: Unknown
Gene/Insert
  Gene/Insert name: None
  Tag / fusion protein: TAP (C terminal on backbone)
  Cloning method: Gateway Cloning
  Sequencing primers: 5′ GPDPro_F
Terms and licenses: Academic/Nonprofit Terms; Industry Terms: Not Available to Industry
Depositor comments: Type of plasmid: CEN. This plasmid contains the Gateway technology from Invitrogen; Invitrogen requires purchasing of Gateway Clonase for carrying out the Gateway recombinational cloning reaction http://www.invitrogen.com Please note that the full plasmid sequence is provided as a reference only, and may not match the exact sequence of the plasmid.
How to cite: pAG416GPD-ccdB-TAP was a gift from Susan Lindquist (Addgene plasmid # 14268 ; http://n2t.net/addgene:14268 ; RRID:Addgene_14268)
