>Addgene plasmid #14268 | pAG416GPD-ccdB-TAP | addgene partial sequence | sequence record 20759 | 14268 with pRS_marker
TTTTCATTCATCATTTTTTTTTTATTCTTTTTTTTGATTTCGGTTTCCTTGAAATTTTTTTGATTCGGTA
ATCTCCGAACAGAAGGAAGAACGAAGGAAGGAGCACAGACTTAGATTGGTATATATACGCATATGTAGTG
TTGAAGAAACATGAAATTGCCCAGTATTCTTAACCCAACTGCACAGAACAAAAACCTGCAGGAAACGAAG
ATAAATCATGTCGAAAGCTACATATAAGGAACGTGCTGCTACTCATCCTAGTCCTGTTGCTGCCAAGCTA
TTTAATATCATGCACGAAAAGCAAACAAACTTGTGTGCTTCATTGGATGTTCGTACCACCAAGGAATTAC
TGGAGTTAGTTGAAGCATTAGGTCCCAAAATTTGTTTACTAAAAACACATGTGGATATCTTGACTGATTT
TTCCATGGAGGGCACAGTTAAGCCGCTAAAGGCATTATCCGCCAAGTACAATTTTTTACTCTTCGAAGAC
AGAAAATTTGCTGACATTGGTAATACAGTCAAATTGCAGTACTCTGCGGGTGTATACAGAATAGCAGAAT
GGGCAGACATTACGAATGCACACGGTGTGGTGGGCCCAGGTATTGTTAGCGGTTTGAAGCAGGCGGCAGA
AGAAGTAACAAAGGAACCTAGAGGCCTTTTGATGTTAGCAGAATTGTCATGCAAGGGCTCCCTATCTACT
GG
