>Addgene plasmid #14268 | pAG416GPD-ccdB-TAP | addgene partial sequence | sequence record 20760 | 14268 with GW5
GGAAGCTAAAGTGTAAAGCCTGGGGTGCCTAATGCGGCCGCCATAGTGACTGGATATGTTGTGTTTTACA
GTATTATGTAGTCTGTTTTTTATGCAAAATCTAATTTAATATATTGATATTTATATCATTTTACGTTTCT
CGTTCAGCTTTTTTGTACAAACTTGTGATGGGGGATCCACTAGTTCTAGAATCCGTCGAAACTAAGTTCT
GGTGTTTTAAAACTAAAAAAAAGACTAACTATAAAAGTAGAATTTAAGAAGTTTAAGAAATAGATTTACA
GAATTACAATCAATACCTACCGTCTTTATATACTTATTAGTCAAGTAGGGGAATAATTTCAGGGAACTGG
TTTCAACCTTTTTTTTCAGCTTTTTCCAAATCAGAGAGAGCAGAAGGTAATAGAAGGTGTAAGAAAATGA
GATAGATACATGCGTGGGTCAATTGCCTTGTGTCATCATTTACTCCAGGCAGGTTGCATCACTCCATTGA
GGTTGTGCCCGTTTTTTGCCTGTTTGTGCCCCTGTTCTCTGTAGTTGCGCTAAGAGAATGGACCTATGAA
CTGATGGTTGGTGAAGAAAACAATATTTTTGGTGCTGGGATTC
