>Addgene plasmid #14268 | pAG416GPD-ccdB-TAP | addgene partial sequence | sequence record 20761 | 14268 with GW3
CGGGGAAGAAGTGGCTGATCTCAGCCACCGCGAAAATGACATCAAAAACGCCATTAACCTGATGTTCTGG
GGAATATAAATGTCAGGCTCCCTTATACACAGCCAGTCTGCAGGTCGACCATAGTGACTGGATATGTTGT
GTTTTACAGTATTATGTAGTCTGTTTTTTATGCAAAATCTAATTTAATATATTGATATTTATATCATTTT
ACGTTTCTCGTTCAGCTTTCTTGTACAAAGTGGTGATGGGCTGCAGGAATTCGATATCAAGCTTATCGAT
AGGTGGACCAGGTGGTGGAATGAAGCGACGATGGAAAAAGAATTTCATAGCCGTCTCAGCAGCCAACCGC
TTTAAGAAAATCTCATCCTCCGGGGCACTTGATTATGGTACCCCAACTACTGCTTCTGAAAATCTATATT
TTCAAGGTGAACTAAAAACTGCTGCTTTGGCTCAACATGCGATTAAGGGTGAAGCTCAAAAACTTAATGA
CTCTCAAGCTCCAAAAGCTGATGCGCAACAAAATAACTTCAACAAAGATCAACAAAGCGCCTTCTATGAA
ATCTTGAACATGCCTAACTTAAACGAAGCGCAACGTAACGGCTTCATTCAAAGTCTTAAAGACGACCCAA
GCCAAAGCACTAACGTTTTAGGTGAAGCTAAAAAATTAAACGAATCTCAAGCACCGAAAGCTGATAACAA
TTTCAACAAAGAACAACAAAATGCTTTCTATGAAATCTTGAATATGCCTAAC
